>Addgene plasmid #221698 | pCMV4-HA-p31(comet)-S102A | addgene full sequence | sequence record 442615 | Addgene NGS Result
CTGCTGCCAGTGGCGATAAGTCGTGTCTTACCGGGTTGGACTCAAGACGATAGTTACCGGATAAGGCGCA
GCGGTCGGGCTGAACGGGGGGTTCGTGCACACAGCCCAGCTTGGAGCGAACGACCTACACCGAACTGAGA
TACCTACAGCGTGAGCTATGAGAAAGCGCCACGCTTCCCGAAGGGAGAAAGGCGGACAGGTATCCGGTAA
GCGGCAGGGTCGGAACAGGAGAGCGCACGAGGGAGCTTCCAGGGGGAAACGCCTGGTATCTTTATAGTCC
TGTCGGGTTTCGCCACCTCTGACTTGAGCGTCGATTTTTGTGATGCTCGTCAGGGGGGCGGAGCCTATGG
AAAAACGCCAGCAACGCGGCCTTTTTACGGTTCCTGGCCTTTTGCTGGCCTTTTGCTCACATGTTCTTTC
CTGCGTTATCCCCTGATTCTGTGGATAACCGTATTACCGCCTTTGAGTGAGCTGATACCGCTCGCCGCAG
CCGAACGACCGAGCGCAGCGAGTCAGTGAGCGAGGAAGCGGAAGAGCGCCCAATACGCAAACCGCCTCTC
CCCGCGCGTTGGCCGATTCATTAATGCAGCTGGCACGACAGGTTTCCCGACTGGAAAGCGGGCAGTGAGC
GCAACGCAATTAATGTGAGTTAGCTCACTCATTAGGCACCCCAGGCTTTACACTTTATGCTTCCGGCTCG
TATGTTGTGTGGAATTGTGAGCGGATAACAATTTCACACAGGAAACAGCTATGACATGATTACGAATTTA
ATACGACTCACTATAGGGAATTCGAGCTCGGTACGCGGCCCTAGAGTCGACCTGCAGCAGCTTTTAGAGC
AGAAGTAACACTTCCGTACAGGCCTAGAAGTAAAGGCAACATCCACTGAGGAGCAGTTCTTTGATTTGCA
CCACCACCGGATCCGGGACCTGAAATAAAAGACAAAAAGACTAAACTTACCAGTTAACTTTCTGGTTTTT
CAGTTCCTCGAGGAGCTTTTTGCAAAAGCCTAGGCCTCCAAAAAAGCCTCCTCACTACTTCTGGAATAGC
TCAGAGGCCGAGGCGGCCTCGGCCTCTGCATAAATAAAAAAAATTAGTCAGCCATGGGGCGGAGAATGGG
CGGAACTGGGCGGAGTTAGGGGCGGGATGGGCGGAGTTAGGGGCGGGACTATGGTTGCTGACTAATTGAG
ATGCATGCTTTGCATACTTCTGCCTGCTGGGGAGCCTGGGGACTTTCCACACCTGGTTGCTGACTAATTG
AGATGCATGCTTTGCATACTTCTGCCTGCTGGGGAGCCTGGGGACTTTCCACACCCTAACTGACACACAT
TCCACAGCCAAGCTGGCCGCGTACCCAATTCAACAGGCATCTACTGAGTGGACCCAACGCATGAGAGGAC
AGTGCCAAGCAAGCAACTCAAATGTCCCACCGGTTGGGCATGGCCAGGTAGCCTATGCTGTGTCTGGACG
TCCTCCTGCTGGTATAGTTATTTTAAAATCAGAAGGACAGGGAAGGGAGCAGTGGTTCACGCCTGTAATC
CCAGCAATTTGGGAGGCCAAGGTGGGTAGATCACCTGAGATTAGGAGTTGGAGACCAGCCTGGCCAATAT
GGTGAAACCCCGTCTCTACCAAAAAAACAAAAATTAGCTGAGCCTGGTCATGCATGCCTGGAATCCCAAC
AACTCGGGAGGCTGAGGCAGGAGAATCGCTTGAACCCAGGAGGCGGAGATTGCAGTGAGCCAAGATTGTG
CCACTGCACTCCAGCTTGGTTCCCAATAGACCCCGCAGGCCCTACAGGTTGTCTTCCCAACTTGCCCCTT
GCTCCATACCACCCCCCTCCACCCCATAATATTATAGAAGGACACCTAGTCAGACAAAATGATGCAACTT
AATTTTATTAGGACAAGGCTGGTGGGCACTGGAGTGGCAACTTCCAGGGCCAGGAGAGGCACTGGGGAGG
GGTCACAGGGATGCCACCCGGGATCCTCTAGACTCGCGGAAGCCTTTAAATGTCACTGGTGCCTGGAACC
AAATGTAGTCTTCCCAAGCCGTGGTTCGGATGGAAGGTCTGCCACATGACAGGGTCACAGTCAGTTTATG
GCCCCGGCTGGGCACTCGATAGTTGAGCTTGGGTCGAAACCAATCTTCTCCACAGTTGCGGTGTCCCTGT
GCCATGACGACGGTGCCCATGAGTGGAGGAGCCTGAAGCTCGCTAAAGGCATCAGCCATGAATATGGCTC
GGAAGAGACGGCGCAAACAAGCTGCTGTGCTCAGGCTCTGGTCCACGCTGTAGGGGGCCAGCAGAGACAA
GTCGAGTTCATAGAACTCCTTGGGGCTTAGGGCATTGCCCCCAAGGAGAATCAGCACTCGCGGTACTAGT
GTCCGTGCAAAGAAGTCCTCCAGGTGGCTGAGGACACTCTCCAGTTCTGCCAGGGCTTGTTGGCATTTCC
TGCTGCTCACCTCAGTGGTGGCCCGAGGTTTCTTCTTCAGCATCTCCTCTGCCTGGGGAGCAGGTTTTCG
GTAAAAGTGCTTAAGCTGTTCATAGGGCAGAGGGAGCTGCTGGCGTTGATACATGATATGCTTTAGAAGT
TCACAAGTAAACTGACAGCAGCCTTCCTGGCTCACAGGCCCAGGAAACACCACTGGTACCATGCAGTCTC
TTGGGCAAAAGGCCTCCGAAGCGTTGAGAGGTTCCTGCGTAGAGCTTGTCTCAAGTAGTTCTATCTGGGA
GGCGTGAGTTTCTTCGGACTTCTCATACCACTCCAAATCAGGGACTGCGGCTGAGGACAGAACCTCCGCC
TCCGGCGCCGCCATAAGCTTATCGATCTGAGCAGCGTAATCTGGAACGTCATATGGATAGGATCCTGCAT
AGTCCGGGACGTCATAGGGATAGCCCGCATAGTCAGGAACATCGTATGGGTAAAAGATATCCATGGTACG
CGTGGTACCAGATCTGAATTCGATGGAAGTATTTGAAAGAAAATTAAAAATAAAAACAATTCTGACGGTT
CACTAAACGAGCTCTGCTTATATAGACCTCCCACCGTACACGCCTACCGCCCATTTGCGTCAACGGGGCG
GGGTTATTACGACATTTTGGAAAGTCCCGTTGATTTTGGTGCCAAAACAAACTCCCATTGACGTCAATGG
GGTGGAGACTTGGAAATCCCCGTGAGTCAAACCGCTATCCACGCCCATTGGTGTACTGCCAAAACCGCAT
CACCATGGTAATAGCGATGACTAATACGTAGATGTACTGCCAAGTAGGAAAGTCCCGTAAGGTCATGTAC
TGGGCATAATGCCAGGCGGGCCATTTACCGTCATTGACGTCAATAGGGGGCGGACTTGGCATATGATACA
CTTGATGTACTGCCAAGTGGGCAGTTTACCGTAAATACTCCACCCATTGACGTCAATGGAAAGTCCCTAT
TGGCGTTACTATGGGAACATACGTCATTATTGACGTCAATGGGCGGGGGTCGTTGGGCGGTCAGCCAGGC
GGGCCATTTACCGTAAGTTATGTAACGCGGAACTCCATATATGGGCTATGAACTAATGACCCCGTAATTG
ATTACTATTAATAACTAGTCAATAATCAATGTCAACATGGCGGTCATATTGGACATGAGCCAATATAAAT
GTACATATTATGATATAGATACAACGTATGCAATGGCCAATAGCCAATATTGATTTATGCTATATAACCA
ATGACTAATATGGCTAATTGCCAATATTGATTCAATGTATAGATCAGCTTGGCACTGGCCGTCGTTTTAC
AACGTCGTGACTGGGAAAACCCTGGCGTTACCCAACTTAATCGCCTTGCAGCACATCCCCCTTTCGCCAG
CTGGCGTAATAGCGAAGAGGCCCGCACCGATCGCCCTTCCCAACAGTTGCGCAGCCTGAATGGCGAATGG
AAATTGTAAGCGTTAATATTTTGTTAAAATTCGCGTTAAATTTTTGTTAAATCAGCTCATTTTTTAACCA
ATAGGCCGAAATCGGCAAAATCCCTTATAAATCAAAAGAATAGACCGAGATAGGGT
[37 nt withheld, positions 4047-4083]
AAAGAACGTGGACTCCAACGTCAAAGG
[49 nt withheld, positions 4111-4159]
T
[91 nt withheld, positions 4161-4251]
G
[124 nt withheld, positions 4253-4376]
CAGGTGGCACTTTTCGGGGAAATGTGCGCGGAACCCCTATTTGTTTATTTTTCTAAATACATTCAAATAT
GTATCCGCTCATGAGACAATAACCCTGATAAATGCTTCAATAATATTGAAAAAGGAAGAGTATGAGTATT
CAACATTTCCGTGTCGCCCTTATTCCCTTTTTTGCGGCATTTTGCCTTCCTGTTTTTGCTCACCCAGAAA
CGCTGGTGAAAGTAAAAGATGCTGAAGATCAGTTGGGTGCACGAGTGGGTTACATCGAACTGGATCTCAA
CAGCGGTAAGATCCTTGAGAGTTTTCGCCCCGAAGAACGTTTTCCAATGATGAGCACTTTTAAAGTTCTG
CTATGTGGCGCGGTATTATCCCGTATTGACGCCGGGCAAGAGCAACTCGGTCGCCGCATACACTATTCTC
AGAATGACTTGGTTGAGTACTCACCAGTCACAGAAAAGCATCTTACGGATGGCATGACAGTAAGAGAATT
ATGCAGTGCTGCCATAACCATGAGTGATAACACTGCGGCCAACTTACTTCTGACAACGATCGGAGGACCG
AAGGAGCTAACCGCTTTTTTGCACAACATGGGGGATCATGTAACTCGCCTTGATCGTTGGGAACCGGAGC
TGAATGAAGCCATACCAAACGACGAGCGTGACACCACGATGCCTGTAGCAATGGCAACAACGTTGCGCAA
ACTATTAACTGGCGAACTACTTACTCTAGCTTCCCGGCAACAATTAATAGACTGGATGGAGGCGGATAAA
GTTGCAGGACCACTTCTGCGCTCGGCCCTTCCGGCTGGCTGGTTTATTGCTGATAAATCTGGAGCCGGTG
AGCGTGGGTCTCGCGGTATCATTGCAGCACTGGGGCCAGATGGTAAGCCCTCCCGTATCGTAGTTATCTA
CACGACGGGGAGTCAGGCAACTATGGATGAACGAAATAGACAGATCGCTGAGATAGGTGCCTCACTGATT
AAGCATTGGTAACTGTCAGACCAAGTTTACTCATATATACTTTAGATTGATTTAAAACTTCATTTTTAAT
TTAAAAGGATCTAGGTGAAGATCCTTTTTGATAATCTCATGACCAAAATCCCTTAACGTGAGTTTTCGTT
CCACTGAGCGTCAGACCCCGTAGAAAAGATCAAAGGATCTTCTTGAGATCCTTTTTTTCTGCGCGTAATC
TGCTGCTTGCAAACAAAAAAACCACCGCTACCAGCGGTGGTTTGTTTGCCGGATCAAGAGCTACCAACTC
TTTTTCCGAAGGTAACTGGCTTCAGCAGAGCGCAGATACCAAATACTGTTCTTCTAGTGTAGCCGTAGTT
AGGCCACCACTTCAAGAACTCTGTAGCACCGCCTACATACCTCGCTCTGCTAATCCTGTTACCAGTGG
Features (pLannotate 1.2.2; 19 found; start..end, strand, type, name):
    536..628     +  CDS            lacI (fragment): lac repressor; lacI; The lac repressor binds to the lac operator to inhibit transcription in E. coli. This inhibition can be relieved by adding lactose or isopropyl-β-D-thiogalactopyranoside (IPTG).
    641..662     +  protein_bind   CAP binding site: CAP binding activates transcription in the presence of cAMP. E. coli catabolite activator protein
    677..707     +  promoter       lac promoter: promoter for the E. coli lac operon
    715..731     +  protein_bind   lac operator: The lac repressor binds to the lac operator to inhibit transcription in E. coli. This inhibition can be relieved by adding lactose or isopropyl-β-D-thiogalactopyranoside (IPTG). lac repressor encoded by lacI
    769..787     +  promoter       T7 promoter: promoter for bacteriophage T7 RNA polymerase
    788..804     +  misc_feature   MCS (fragment): pUC18/19 multiple cloning site
    811..827     +  misc_feature   MCS (fragment): pUC18/19 multiple cloning site
    864..960     -  intron         SV40 intron: modified SV40 intron with splice donor and acceptor sites
    999..1328    -  promoter       SV40 promoter: SV40 enhancer and early promoter
   1357..1979    -  polyA_signal   hGH poly(A) signal: human growth hormone polyadenylation signal
   1993..2814    -  CDS            MAD2L1BP: MD2BP_HUMAN - Also known as CMT2, KIAA0110. Experimental evidence at protein level: Swiss-Prot protein existence level 1. May function to silence the spindle checkpoint and allow mitosis to proceed through anaphase by binding MAD2L1 after it has become dissociated from the MAD2L1-CDC20 complex. From Homo sapiens (Human).
   2833..2922    -  CDS            3xHA: three tandem HA epitope tags
   3023..3222    -  promoter       CMV promoter: human cytomegalovirus (CMV) immediate early promoter
   3224..3603    -  enhancer       CMV enhancer: human cytomegalovirus immediate early enhancer
   3763..3917    +  CDS            lacZα (fragment): LacZα fragment of β-galactosidase; lacZ fragment
   3948..4376    -  rep_origin     f1 ori (sequence partly withheld): f1 bacteriophage origin of replication; arrow indicates direction of (+) strand synthesis
   4403..4507    +  promoter       AmpR promoter: bla
   4508..5368    +  CDS            AmpR: β-lactamase; bla; confers resistance to ampicillin, carbenicillin, and related antibiotics
   5539..353     +  rep_origin     ori (across the origin): high-copy-number ColE1/pMB1/pBR322/pUC origin of replication
