[The description below was written by a language model from this plasmid's Addgene catalogue record and pLannotate feature annotations shown in this document.]
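Description:
pCMV4-HA-p31(comet)-S102A is a mammalian expression plasmid of about 5.8 kb, built on the pCMV4-HA backbone, that drives production of HA-tagged human p31(comet) carrying a serine-to-alanine substitution at residue 102. It is maintained in E. coli as a high-copy plasmid through a ColE1/pUC-type origin and selected with ampicillin via the β-lactamase gene. An f1 phage origin is also present. Leftover lac-region sequences (a lacI fragment, CAP site, lac promoter and operator, lacZα fragment), pUC polylinker fragments and a T7 promoter appear to be backbone remnants that take no part in mammalian expression.

The expression cassette consists of the human cytomegalovirus immediate-early enhancer and promoter, followed by three tandem HA epitopes, the p31(comet) coding sequence and the human growth hormone polyadenylation signal. The tag lies upstream of the insert, so it is N-terminal on the protein. The catalogue lists the insert as MAD2BP1, while the annotation identifies it as MAD2L1BP, the MAD2L1-binding protein thought to help silence the spindle assembly checkpoint. The insert was cloned between HindIII and XbaI sites. Downstream of the cassette, an SV40 enhancer/early promoter and a modified SV40 intron are annotated, but no mammalian selection marker is detected, which points to transient transfection as the main use.

The depositor describes the plasmid as the mutated counterpart of a companion wild-type construct. S102A replaces a serine with a residue that cannot be phosphorylated, a common design for testing a phosphorylation site, although the record does not state this rationale. The 3xHA tag allows detection or immunoprecipitation of the protein, and the associated work concerns mitotic checkpoint regulation in glioma.
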