Addgene plasmid #221698: pCMV4-HA-p31(comet)-S102A
Purpose: Mammalian expression of HA-tagged human p31(comet) (S102A)
Depositing lab: Derrick Sek Tong Ong. Depositing organization: National University of Singapore. Publication: CAMK2D serves as a molecular scaffold for RNF8-MAD2 complex to induce mitotic checkpoint in glioma. Chuah YH, Tay EXY, Grinchuk OV, Yoon J, Feng J, Kannan S, Robert M, Jakhar R, Liang Y, Lee BWL, Wang LC, Lim YT, Zhao T, Sobota RM, Lu G, Low BC, Crasta KC, Verma CS, Lin Z, Ong DST. Cell Death Differ. 2023 Aug;30(8):1973-1987. doi: 10.1038/s41418-023-01192-3. Epub 2023 Jul 19. PubMed 37468549.
Backbone
  Vector backbone: pCMV4-HA
  Vector type: Mammalian Expression
Growth in bacteria
  Bacterial resistance: Ampicillin, 100 μg/mL
  Growth temperature: 37°C
  Growth strain: DH5alpha
  Copy number: High Copy
Gene/Insert
  Gene/Insert name: MAD2BP1
  Species: H. sapiens (human)
  Mutation: S102A
  Cloning method: Restriction Enzyme; 5′ cloning site HindIII (unknown if destroyed); 3′ cloning site XbaI (unknown if destroyed)
Terms and licenses: Academic/Nonprofit Terms; Industry Terms: Not Available to Industry
Depositor comments: This is a mutated version of plasmid #221697.
How to cite: pCMV4-HA-p31(comet)-S102A was a gift from Derrick Sek Tong Ong (Addgene plasmid # 221698 ; http://n2t.net/addgene:221698 ; RRID:Addgene_221698)
